Addgene plasmid #145174: pcDNA3-sACE2v3-sfGFP
Purpose: Mammalian expression plasmid for sACE2-sfGFP high affinity variant 3
Depositing lab: Erik Procko. Depositing organization: University of Illinois at Urbana-Champaign. Publication: Engineering human ACE2 to optimize binding to the spike protein of SARS coronavirus 2. Chan KK, Dorosky D, Sharma P, Abbasi SA, Dye JM, Kranz DM, Herbert AS, Procko E. Science. 2020 Sep 4;369(6508):1261-1265. doi: 10.1126/science.abc0870. Epub 2020 Aug 4. PubMed 32753553.
Backbone
  Vector backbone: pcDNA3.1(+)
  Backbone manufacturer: Invitrogen
  Backbone size w/o insert (bp): 5332
  Total vector size (bp): 7939
  Vector type: Mammalian Expression
  Selectable markers: Neomycin (select with G418)
Growth in bacteria
  Bacterial resistance: Ampicillin, 100 μg/mL
  Growth temperature: 37°C
  Growth strain: DH5alpha
  Copy number: High Copy
Gene/Insert
  Gene/Insert name: Angiotensin-converting enzyme 2 (alt names: ACE2; peptidyl-dipeptidase A)
  Species: H. sapiens (human)
  Insert size (bp): 2607
  Mutation: Extracellular, soluble protease domain (a.a. M1-D615) with mutations A25V, T27Y, T92Q, Q325P, A386L
  GenBank ID: NM_021804.1
  Entrez Gene: ACE2 (a.k.a. ACEH)
  Promoter: CMV
  Tag / fusion protein: Linker GSGGSGSGG and superfolder GFP (C terminal on insert)
  Cloning method: Restriction Enzyme; 5′ cloning site NheI (not destroyed); 3′ cloning site XhoI (not destroyed)
  Sequencing primers: 5′ CMV-fwd; 3′ BGH-rev
Terms and licenses: Academic/Nonprofit Terms; Industry Terms: Not Available to Industry
Depositor comments: Please visit https://www.biorxiv.org/content/10.1101/2020.03.16.994236v1 for BioRxiv preprint.
How to cite: pcDNA3-sACE2v3-sfGFP was a gift from Erik Procko (Addgene plasmid # 145174 ; http://n2t.net/addgene:145174 ; RRID:Addgene_145174)
