[The description below was written by a language model from this plasmid's Addgene catalogue record and pLannotate feature annotations shown in this document.]
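Description:
pcDNA3-sACE2v3-sfGFP is a mammalian expression plasmid of about 7.9 kb built on the Invitrogen pcDNA3.1(+) backbone. It encodes an engineered, soluble form of human angiotensin-converting enzyme 2 fused to superfolder GFP. In bacteria it replicates from a high-copy ColE1/pUC-type origin and is selected through the β-lactamase (AmpR) gene. An f1 origin is also present. For mammalian cells, an SV40 early promoter drives the neomycin phosphotransferase gene, followed by an SV40 polyadenylation signal, which allows G418 selection of stable transfectants.

The insert sits between the NheI and XhoI sites, downstream of the CMV immediate early enhancer and promoter, and is terminated by the bovine growth hormone polyadenylation signal. A T7 promoter lies just upstream of the coding region. The ACE2 portion covers residues M1 to D615, the extracellular protease domain without the membrane anchor. The native N-terminus is retained, so the protein is expected to be secreted. It carries five substitutions (A25V, T27Y, T92Q, Q325P and A386L) that define "variant 3", one of a set of variants engineered for higher affinity. A short glycine-serine linker joins its C-terminus to superfolder GFP, a rapidly maturing green fluorescent protein that gives a direct fluorescent readout of the fusion.

According to the associated publication, these variants were engineered to optimise ACE2 binding to the SARS-CoV-2 spike protein, so the construct is suited to producing a fluorescent soluble receptor for spike-binding studies. A few short annotated fragments (HIV-1 LTR, ble, lacI, bom) appear to be backbone remnants or automated partial matches rather than functional elements.
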