Features (pLannotate 1.2.2; 21 found; start..end, strand, type, name):
      1..380     +  enhancer       CMV enhancer: human cytomegalovirus immediate early enhancer
    381..584     +  promoter       CMV promoter: human cytomegalovirus (CMV) immediate early promoter
    580..613     +  LTR            5' LTR (truncated) (fragment): truncated 5' long terminal repeat (LTR) from HIV-1
    629..647     +  promoter       T7 promoter: promoter for bacteriophage T7 RNA polymerase
    673..2523    +  CDS            ACE2 (fragment): ACE2_HUMAN - Experimental evidence at protein level: Swiss-Prot protein existence level 1. [Isoform 2]: (Microbial infection) Non-functional as a receptor for human coronavirus SARS-CoV-2. From Homo sapiens (Human).
   2545..3255    +  CDS            Superfolder GFP: Superfolder GFP is a basic (constitutively fluorescent) green fluorescent protein published in 2005, derived from Aequorea victoria. It is reported to be a very rapidly-maturing weak dimer.
   3305..3529    +  polyA_signal   bGH poly(A) signal: bovine growth hormone polyadenylation signal
   3533..3554    +  promoter       SV40 promoter (fragment): SV40 enhancer and early promoter
   3575..4003    +  rep_origin     f1 ori (sequence partly withheld): f1 bacteriophage origin of replication; arrow indicates direction of (+) strand synthesis
   4017..4346    +  promoter       SV40 promoter: SV40 enhancer and early promoter
   4413..5204    +  CDS            neo: KKA2_KLEPN - Also known as kan, nptII. Experimental evidence at protein level: Swiss-Prot protein existence level 1. Resistance to kanamycin, neomycin, paromomycin, ribostamycin, butirosin and gentamicin B. From Klebsiella pneumoniae.
   5228..5386    +  CDS            ble (fragment): BLE_KLEPN - Experimental evidence at protein level: Swiss-Prot protein existence level 1. Binding protein with a strong affinity to the bleomycin family of antibiotics. Binds to CL990; an antimitotic-antibiotic compound. From Klebsiella pneumoniae.
   5381..5502    +  polyA_signal   SV40 poly(A) signal: SV40 polyadenylation signal
   5575..5591    -  protein_bind   lac operator: The lac repressor binds to the lac operator to inhibit transcription in E. coli. This inhibition can be relieved by adding lactose or isopropyl-β-D-thiogalactopyranoside (IPTG). lac repressor encoded by lacI
   5599..5629    -  promoter       lac promoter: promoter for the E. coli lac operon
   5644..5665    -  protein_bind   CAP binding site: CAP binding activates transcription in the presence of cAMP. E. coli catabolite activator protein
   5678..5770    -  CDS            lacI (fragment): lac repressor; lacI; The lac repressor binds to the lac operator to inhibit transcription in E. coli. This inhibition can be relieved by adding lactose or isopropyl-β-D-thiogalactopyranoside (IPTG).
   5953..6541    -  rep_origin     ori: high-copy-number ColE1/pMB1/pBR322/pUC origin of replication
   6712..7572    -  CDS            AmpR: β-lactamase; bla; confers resistance to ampicillin, carbenicillin, and related antibiotics
   7573..7677    -  promoter       AmpR promoter: bla
   7736..7788    -  misc_feature   bom (fragment): basis of mobility region from pBR322
>Addgene plasmid #145174 | pcDNA3-sACE2v3-sfGFP | addgene full sequence | sequence record 292600 | Addgene NGS Result
GACATTGATTATTGACTAGTTATTAATAGTAATCAATTACGGGGTCATTAGTTCATAGCCCATATATGGA
GTTCCGCGTTACATAACTTACGGTAAATGGCCCGCCTGGCTGACCGCCCAACGACCCCCGCCCATTGACG
TCAATAATGACGTATGTTCCCATAGTAACGCCAATAGGGACTTTCCATTGACGTCAATGGGTGGAGTATT
TACGGTAAACTGCCCACTTGGCAGTACATCAAGTGTATCATATGCCAAGTACGCCCCCTATTGACGTCAA
TGACGGTAAATGGCCCGCCTGGCATTATGCCCAGTACATGACCTTATGGGACTTTCCTACTTGGCAGTAC
ATCTACGTATTAGTCATCGCTATTACCATGGTGATGCGGTTTTGGCAGTACATCAATGGGCGTGGATAGC
GGTTTGACTCACGGGGATTTCCAAGTCTCCACCCCATTGACGTCAATGGGAGTTTGTTTTGGCACCAAAA
TCAACGGGACTTTCCAAAATGTCGTAACAACTCCGCCCCATTGACGCAAATGGGCGGTAGGCGTGTACGG
TGGGAGGTCTATATAAGCAGAGCTCTCTGGCTAACTAGAGAACCCACTGCTTACTGGCTTATCGAAATTA
ATACGACTCACTATAGGGAGACCCAAGCTGGCTAGCGCCACCATGTCAAGCTCTTCCTGGCTCCTTCTCA
GCCTTGTTGCTGTAACTGCTGCTCAGTCCACCATTGAGGAACAGGTCAAGTACTTTTTGGACAAGTTTAA
CCACGAAGCCGAAGACCTGTTCTATCAAAGTTCACTTGCTTCTTGGAATTATAACACCAATATTACTGAA
GAGAATGTCCAAAACATGAATAATGCTGGGGACAAATGGTCTGCCTTTTTAAAGGAACAGTCCACACTTG
CCCAAATGTATCCACTACAAGAAATTCAGAATCTCCAAGTCAAGCTTCAGCTGCAGGCTCTTCAGCAAAA
TGGGTCTTCAGTGCTCTCAGAAGACAAGAGCAAACGGTTGAACACAATTCTAAATACAATGAGCACCATC
TACAGTACTGGAAAAGTTTGTAACCCAGATAATCCACAAGAATGCTTATTACTTGAACCAGGTTTGAATG
AAATAATGGCAAACAGTTTAGACTACAATGAGAGGCTCTGGGCTTGGGAAAGCTGGAGATCTGAGGTCGG
CAAGCAGCTGAGGCCATTATATGAAGAGTATGTGGTCTTGAAAAATGAGATGGCAAGAGCAAATCATTAT
GAGGACTATGGGGATTATTGGAGAGGAGACTATGAAGTAAATGGGGTAGATGGCTATGACTACAGCCGCG
GCCAGTTGATTGAAGATGTGGAACATACCTTTGAAGAGATTAAACCATTATATGAACATCTTCATGCCTA
TGTGAGGGCAAAGTTGATGAATGCCTATCCTTCCTATATCAGTCCAATTGGATGCCTCCCTGCTCATTTG
CTTGGTGATATGTGGGGTAGATTTTGGACAAATCTGTACTCTTTGACAGTTCCCTTTGGACAGAAACCAA
ACATAGATGTTACTGATGCAATGGTGGACCAGGCCTGGGATGCACAGAGAATATTCAAGGAGGCCGAGAA
GTTCTTTGTATCTGTTGGTCTTCCTAATATGACTCCAGGATTCTGGGAAAATTCCATGCTAACGGACCCA
GGAAATGTTCAGAAAGCAGTCTGCCATCCCACAGCTTGGGACCTGGGGAAGGGCGACTTCAGGATTCTTA
TGTGCACAAAGGTGACAATGGACGACTTCCTGACAGCTCATCATGAGATGGGGCATATCCAGTATGATAT
GGCATATCTTGCACAACCTTTTCTGCTAAGAAATGGAGCTAATGAAGGATTCCATGAAGCTGTTGGGGAA
ATCATGTCACTTTCTGCAGCCACACCTAAGCATTTAAAATCCATTGGTCTTCTGTCACCCGATTTTCAAG
AAGACAATGAAACAGAAATAAACTTCCTGCTCAAACAAGCACTCACGATTGTTGGGACTCTGCCATTTAC
TTACATGTTAGAGAAGTGGAGGTGGATGGTCTTTAAAGGGGAAATTCCCAAAGACCAGTGGATGAAAAAG
TGGTGGGAGATGAAGCGAGAGATAGTTGGGGTGGTGGAACCTGTGCCCCATGATGAAACATACTGTGACC
CCGCATCTCTGTTCCATGTTTCTAATGATTACTCATTCATTCGATATTACACAAGGACCCTTTACCAATT
CCAGTTTCAAGAAGCACTTTGTCAAGCAGCTAAACATGAAGGCCCTCTGCACAAATGTGACATCTCAAAC
TCTACAGAAGCTGGACAGAAACTGTTCAATATGCTGAGGCTTGGAAAATCAGAACCCTGGACCCTAGCAT
TGGAAAATGTTGTAGGAGCAAAGAACATGAATGTAAGGCCACTGCTCAACTACTTTGAGCCCTTATTTAC
CTGGCTGAAAGACCAGAACAAGAATTCTTTTGTGGGATGGAGTACCGACTGGAGTCCATATGCAGACGGA
TCCGGTGGGTCCGGTAGTGGTGGTTCCAAAGGAGAAGAACTTTTCACTGGAGTTGTCCCAATTCTTGTTG
AATTAGATGGTGATGTTAATGGGCACAAATTTTCTGTCCGTGGAGAGGGTGAAGGTGATGCTACAAACGG
AAAACTCACCCTTAAATTTATTTGCACTACTGGAAAACTACCTGTTCCATGGCCAACACTTGTCACTACT
CTGACCTATGGTGTTCAATGCTTTTCCCGTTATCCGGATCACATGAAACGGCATGACTTTTTCAAGAGTG
CCATGCCCGAAGGTTATGTACAGGAACGCACTATATCTTTCAAAGATGACGGGACCTACAAGACGCGTGC
TGAAGTCAAGTTTGAAGGTGATACCCTTGTTAATCGTATCGAGTTAAAAGGTATTGATTTTAAAGAAGAT
GGAAACATTCTCGGACACAAACTGGAGTACAACTTTAACTCACACAATGTATACATCACGGCAGACAAAC
AAAAGAATGGAATCAAAGCTAACTTCAAAATTCGCCACAACGTTGAAGATGGTTCCGTTCAACTAGCAGA
CCATTATCAACAAAATACTCCAATTGGCGATGGCCCTGTCCTTTTACCAGACAACCATTACCTGTCGACA
CAATCTGTCCTTTCGAAAGATCCCAACGAAAAGCGTGACCACATGGTCCTTCTTGAGTTTGTAACTGCTG
CTGGGATTACACATGGCATGGATGAGCTCTACAAATGATAACTCGAGTCTAGAGGGCCCGTTTAAACCCG
CTGATCAGCCTCGACTGTGCCTTCTAGTTGCCAGCCATCTGTTGTTTGCCCCTCCCCCGTGCCTTCCTTG
ACCCTGGAAGGTGCCACTCCCACTGTCCTTTCCTAATAAAATGAGGAAATTGCATCGCATTGTCTGAGTA
GGTGTCATTCTATTCTGGGGGGTGGGGTGGGGCAGGACAGCAAGGGGGAGGATTGGGAAGACAATAGCAG
GCATGCTGGGGATGCGGTGGGCTCTATGGCTTCTGAGGCGGAAAGAACCAGCTGGGGCTCTAGGGGGTAT
CCCC
[124 nt withheld, positions 3575-3698]
C
[91 nt withheld, positions 3700-3790]
A
[49 nt withheld, positions 3792-3840]
CCTTTGACGTTGGAGTCCACGTTCTTT
[37 nt withheld, positions 3868-3904]
ACCCTATCTCGGTCTATTCTTTTGATTTATAAGGGATTTTGCCGATTTCGGCCTATTGGTTAAAAAATGA
GCTGATTTAACAAAAATTTAACGCGAATTAATTCTGTGGAATGTGTGTCAGTTAGGGTGTGGAAAGTCCC
CAGGCTCCCCAGCAGGCAGAAGTATGCAAAGCATGCATCTCAATTAGTCAGCAACCAGGTGTGGAAAGTC
CCCAGGCTCCCCAGCAGGCAGAAGTATGCAAAGCATGCATCTCAATTAGTCAGCAACCATAGTCCCGCCC
CTAACTCCGCCCATCCCGCCCCTAACTCCGCCCAGTTCCGCCCATTCTCCGCCCCATGGCTGACTAATTT
TTTTTATTTATGCAGAGGCCGAGGCCGCCTCTGCCTCTGAGCTATTCCAGAAGTAGTGAGGAGGCTTTTT
TGGAGGCCTAGGCTTTTGCAAAAAGCTCCCGGGAGCTTGTATATCCATTTTCGGATCTGATCAAGAGACA
GGATGAGGATCGTTTCGCATGATTGAACAAGATGGATTGCACGCAGGTTCTCCGGCCGCTTGGGTGGAGA
GGCTATTCGGCTATGACTGGGCACAACAGACAATCGGCTGCTCTGATGCCGCCGTGTTCCGGCTGTCAGC
GCAGGGGCGCCCGGTTCTTTTTGTCAAGACCGACCTGTCCGGTGCCCTGAATGAACTGCAGGACGAGGCA
GCGCGGCTATCGTGGCTGGCCACGACGGGCGTTCCTTGCGCAGCTGTGCTCGACGTTGTCACTGAAGCGG
GAAGGGACTGGCTGCTATTGGGCGAAGTGCCGGGGCAGGATCTCCTGTCATCTCACCTTGCTCCTGCCGA
GAAAGTATCCATCATGGCTGATGCAATGCGGCGGCTGCATACGCTTGATCCGGCTACCTGCCCATTCGAC
CACCAAGCGAAACATCGCATCGAGCGAGCACGTACTCGGATGGAAGCCGGTCTTGTCGATCAGGATGATC
TGGACGAAGAGCATCAGGGGCTCGCGCCAGCCGAACTGTTCGCCAGGCTCAAGGCGCGCATGCCCGACGG
CGAGGATCTCGTCGTGACCCATGGCGATGCCTGCTTGCCGAATATCATGGTGGAAAATGGCCGCTTTTCT
GGATTCATCGACTGTGGCCGGCTGGGTGTGGCGGACCGCTATCAGGACATAGCGTTGGCTACCCGTGATA
TTGCTGAAGAGCTTGGCGGCGAATGGGCTGACCGCTTCCTCGTGCTTTACGGTATCGCCGCTCCCGATTC
GCAGCGCATCGCCTTCTATCGCCTTCTTGACGAGTTCTTCTGAGCGGGACTCTGGGGTTCGAAATGACCG
ACCAAGCGACGCCCAACCTGCCATCACGAGATTTCGATTCCACCGCCGCCTTCTATGAAAGGTTGGGCTT
CGGAATCGTTTTCCGGGACGCCGGCTGGATGATCCTCCAGCGCGGGGATCTCATGCTGGAGTTCTTCGCC
CACCCCAACTTGTTTATTGCAGCTTATAATGGTTACAAATAAAGCAATAGCATCACAAATTTCACAAATA
AAGCATTTTTTTCACTGCATTCTAGTTGTGGTTTGTCCAAACTCATCAATGTATCTTATCATGTCTGTAT
ACCGTCGACCTCTAGCTAGAGCTTGGCGTAATCATGGTCATAGCTGTTTCCTGTGTGAAATTGTTATCCG
CTCACAATTCCACACAACATACGAGCCGGAAGCATAAAGTGTAAAGCCTGGGGTGCCTAATGAGTGAGCT
AACTCACATTAATTGCGTTGCGCTCACTGCCCGCTTTCCAGTCGGGAAACCTGTCGTGCCAGCTGCATTA
ATGAATCGGCCAACGCGCGGGGAGAGGCGGTTTGCGTATTGGGCGCTCTTCCGCTTCCTCGCTCACTGAC
TCGCTGCGCTCGGTCGTTCGGCTGCGGCGAGCGGTATCAGCTCACTCAAAGGCGGTAATACGGTTATCCA
CAGAATCAGGGGATAACGCAGGAAAGAACATGTGAGCAAAAGGCCAGCAAAAGGCCAGGAACCGTAAAAA
GGCCGCGTTGCTGGCGTTTTTCCATAGGCTCCGCCCCCCTGACGAGCATCACAAAAATCGACGCTCAAGT
CAGAGGTGGCGAAACCCGACAGGACTATAAAGATACCAGGCGTTTCCCCCTGGAAGCTCCCTCGTGCGCT
CTCCTGTTCCGACCCTGCCGCTTACCGGATACCTGTCCGCCTTTCTCCCTTCGGGAAGCGTGGCGCTTTC
TCATAGCTCACGCTGTAGGTATCTCAGTTCGGTGTAGGTCGTTCGCTCCAAGCTGGGCTGTGTGCACGAA
CCCCCCGTTCAGCCCGACCGCTGCGCCTTATCCGGTAACTATCGTCTTGAGTCCAACCCGGTAAGACACG
ACTTATCGCCACTGGCAGCAGCCACTGGTAACAGGATTAGCAGAGCGAGGTATGTAGGCGGTGCTACAGA
GTTCTTGAAGTGGTGGCCTAACTACGGCTACACTAGAAGAACAGTATTTGGTATCTGCGCTCTGCTGAAG
CCAGTTACCTTCGGAAAAAGAGTTGGTAGCTCTTGATCCGGCAAACAAACCACCGCTGGTAGCGGTGGTT
TTTTTGTTTGCAAGCAGCAGATTACGCGCAGAAAAAAAGGATCTCAAGAAGATCCTTTGATCTTTTCTAC
GGGGTCTGACGCTCAGTGGAACGAAAACTCACGTTAAGGGATTTTGGTCATGAGATTATCAAAAAGGATC
TTCACCTAGATCCTTTTAAATTAAAAATGAAGTTTTAAATCAATCTAAAGTATATATGAGTAAACTTGGT
CTGACAGTTACCAATGCTTAATCAGTGAGGCACCTATCTCAGCGATCTGTCTATTTCGTTCATCCATAGT
TGCCTGACTCCCCGTCGTGTAGATAACTACGATACGGGAGGGCTTACCATCTGGCCCCAGTGCTGCAATG
ATACCGCGAGACCCACGCTCACCGGCTCCAGATTTATCAGCAATAAACCAGCCAGCCGGAAGGGCCGAGC
GCAGAAGTGGTCCTGCAACTTTATCCGCCTCCATCCAGTCTATTAATTGTTGCCGGGAAGCTAGAGTAAG
TAGTTCGCCAGTTAATAGTTTGCGCAACGTTGTTGCCATTGCTACAGGCATCGTGGTGTCACGCTCGTCG
TTTGGTATGGCTTCATTCAGCTCCGGTTCCCAACGATCAAGGCGAGTTACATGATCCCCCATGTTGTGCA
AAAAAGCGGTTAGCTCCTTCGGTCCTCCGATCGTTGTCAGAAGTAAGTTGGCCGCAGTGTTATCACTCAT
GGTTATGGCAGCACTGCATAATTCTCTTACTGTCATGCCATCCGTAAGATGCTTTTCTGTGACTGGTGAG
TACTCAACCAAGTCATTCTGAGAATAGTGTATGCGGCGACCGAGTTGCTCTTGCCCGGCGTCAATACGGG
ATAATACCGCGCCACATAGCAGAACTTTAAAAGTGCTCATCATTGGAAAACGTTCTTCGGGGCGAAAACT
CTCAAGGATCTTACCGCTGTTGAGATCCAGTTCGATGTAACCCACTCGTGCACCCAACTGATCTTCAGCA
TCTTTTACTTTCACCAGCGTTTCTGGGTGAGCAAAAACAGGAAGGCAAAATGCCGCAAAAAAGGGAATAA
GGGCGACACGGAAATGTTGAATACTCATACTCTTCCTTTTTCAATATTATTGAAGCATTTATCAGGGTTA
TTGTCTCATGAGCGGATACATATTTGAATGTATTTAGAAAAATAAACAAATAGGGGTTCCGCGCACATTT
CCCCGAAAAGTGCCACCTGACGTCGACGGATCGGGAGATCTCCCGATCCCCTATGGTGCACTCTCAGTAC
AATCTGCTCTGATGCCGCATAGTTAAGCCAGTATCTGCTCCCTGCTTGTGTGTTGGAGGTCGCTGAGTAG
TGCGCGAGCAAAATTTAAGCTACAACAAGGCAAGGCTTGACCGACAATTGCATGAAGAATCTGCTTAGGG
TTAGGCGTTTTGCGCTGCTTCGCGATGTACGGGCCAGATATACGCGTT
