>Addgene plasmid #145174 | pcDNA3-sACE2v3-sfGFP | addgene partial sequence | sequence record 288232 | T7 5'-TAATACGACTCACTATAGGG-3'
AGCTCTTCCTGGCTCCTTCTCAGCCTTGTTGCTGTAACTGCTGCTCAGTCCACCATTGAGGAACAGGTCA
AGTACTTTTTGGACAAGTTTAACCACGAAGCCGAAGACCTGTTCTATCAAAGTTCACTTGCTTCTTGGAA
TTATAACACCAATATTACTGAAGAGAATGTCCAAAACATGAATAATGCTGGGGACAAATGGTCTGCCTTT
TTAAAGGAACAGTCCACACTTGCCCAAATGTATCCACTACAAGAAATTCAGAATCTCCAAGTCAAGCTTC
AGCTGCAGGCTCTTCAGCAAAATGGGTCTTCAGTGCTCTCAGAAGACAAGAGCAAACGGTTGAACACAAT
TCTAAATACAATGAGCACCATCTACAGTACTGGAAAAGTTTGTAACCCAGATAATCCACAAGAATGCTTA
TTACTTGAACCAGGTTTGAATGAAATAATGGCAAACAGTTTAGACTACAATGAGAGGCTCTGGGCTTGGG
AAAGCTGGAGATCTGAGGTCGGCAAGCAGCTGAGGCCATTATATGAAGAGTATGTGGTCTTGAAAAATGA
GATGGCAAGAGCAAATCATTATGAGGACTATGGGGATTATTGGAGAGGAGACTATGAAGTAAATGGGGTA
GATGGCTATGACTACAGCCGCGGCCAGTTGATTGAAGATGTGGAACATACCTTTGAAGAGATTAAACCAT
TATATGAACATCTTCATGCCTATGTGAGGGCAAAGTTGATGAATGCCTATCCTTCCTATATCAGTCCAAT
TGGATGCCTCCCTGCTCATTTGCTTG
