>Addgene plasmid #145174 | pcDNA3-sACE2v3-sfGFP | addgene partial sequence | sequence record 288235 | BGH-rev 5'-TAGAAGGCACAGTCGAGG-3'
CTAGACTCGAGTTATCATTTGTAGAGCTCATCCATGCCATGTGTAATCCCAGCAGCAGTTACAAACTCAA
GAAGGACCATGTGGTCACGCTTTTCGTTGGGATCTTTCGAAAGGACAGATTGTGTCGACAGGTAATGGTT
GTCTGGTAAAAGGACAGGGCCATCGCCAATTGGAGTATTTTGTTGATAATGGTCTGCTAGTTGAACGGAA
CCATCTTCAACGTTGTGGCGAATTTTGAAGTTAGCTTTGATTCCATTCTTTTGTTTGTCTGCCGTGATGT
ATACATTGTGTGAGTTAAAGTTGTACTCCAGTTTGTGTCCGAGAATGTTTCCATCTTCTTTAAAATCAAT
ACCTTTTAACTCGATACGATTAACAAGGGTATCACCTTCAAACTTGACTTCAGCACGCGTCTTGTAGGTC
CCGTCATCTTTGAAAGATATAGTGCGTTCCTGTACATAACCTTCGGGCATGGCACTCTTGAAAAAGTCAT
GCCGTTTCATGTGATCCGGATAACGGGAAAAGCATTGAACACCATAGGTCAGAGTAGTGACAAGTGTTGG
CCATGGAACAGGTAGTTTTCCAGTAGTGCAAATAAATTTAAGGGTGAGTTTTCCGTTTGTAGCATCACCT
TCACCCTCTCCACGGACAGAAAATTTGTGCCCATTAACATCACCATCTAATTCAACAAGAATTGGGACAA
CTCCAGTGAAAAGTTCTTCTCCTTTGGAACCACCACTACCGGACCCACCGGATCCGTCTGCATATGGACT
CCAGTCGGTACTCCATCCCACAAAAGAATTCTTGTTCTGGTCTTTCAGCCAGGTAAATAA
